Addgene plasmid #198660: pEM.F01R
Purpose: Easy-MISE toolkit pEM-plasmid containing GFP coding sequence with HI protruding ends
Depositing lab: Paola Branduardi. Depositing organization: Universita degli Studi di Milano-Bicocca. Publication: Easy Modular Integrative fuSion-ready Expression (Easy-MISE) Toolkit for Fast Engineering of Heterologous Productions in Saccharomyces cerevisiae. Maestroni L, Butti P, Milanesi R, Pagliari S, Campone L, Serra I, Branduardi P. ACS Synth Biol. 2023 Apr 14. doi: 10.1021/acssynbio.3c00015. PubMed 37058502.
Backbone
  Vector backbone: pGA-blue
  Backbone manufacturer: IndBioTech Lab
  Vector type: Yeast Expression, Synthetic Biology
Growth in bacteria
  Bacterial resistance: Kanamycin, 50 μg/mL
  Growth temperature: 37°C
  Growth strain: DH5alpha
  Copy number: High Copy
Gene/Insert
  Gene/Insert name: GFP
  Species: Other
  Cloning method: Unknown
Terms and licenses: Academic/Nonprofit Terms; Industry Terms: Not Available to Industry
Depositor comments: Cloning Method: Goldon Gate Assembly
How to cite: pEM.F01R was a gift from Paola Branduardi (Addgene plasmid # 198660 ; http://n2t.net/addgene:198660 ; RRID:Addgene_198660)
