[The description below was written by a language model from this plasmid's Addgene catalogue record and pLannotate feature annotations shown in this document.]
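Description:
pEM.F01R is a small (about 2.6 kb) part-storage plasmid from the Easy-MISE (Easy Modular Integrative fuSion-ready Expression) toolkit, a Golden Gate-based modular cloning system for engineering heterologous production in Saccharomyces cerevisiae. It is built on the pGA-blue backbone and is maintained in E. coli through a high-copy ColE1/pUC-type origin of replication, with selection by kanamycin via an aph(3')-Ia aminoglycoside phosphotransferase gene. Although it is catalogued as a yeast expression and synthetic biology vector, the annotated features include no yeast origin, yeast selectable marker or integration homology, which fits a bacterial donor plasmid that simply carries a part for later assembly.

The payload is a GFP coding sequence, annotated as a near-complete match to Aequorea victoria green fluorescent protein. According to the record, it is flanked so that it is released with "HI" protruding ends, meaning the toolkit's defined overhangs that dictate where the part sits in a Golden Gate assembly. The specific type IIS enzyme and the overhang identities are not stated. No promoter or terminator is annotated around GFP, so the reporter is presumably not intended to be expressed from this plasmid itself; these elements would be supplied by other toolkit parts during assembly. A very short lacI fragment lies just upstream of the insert and is probably a backbone remnant rather than a functional repressor gene. Given the "fusion-ready" design of the toolkit, this GFP module plausibly serves as a reporter or as a fusion tag partner in yeast expression cassettes, although the record does not spell out its exact position or role.
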