Features (pLannotate 1.2.2; 4 found; start..end, strand, type, name):
    150..965     +  CDS            KanR: aminoglycoside phosphotransferase; aph(3')-Ia; confers resistance to kanamycin in bacteria or G418 (Geneticin®) in eukaryotes
   1050..1638    +  rep_origin     ori: high-copy-number ColE1/pMB1/pBR322/pUC origin of replication
   1821..1864    +  CDS            lacI (fragment): lac repressor; lacI; The lac repressor binds to the lac operator to inhibit transcription in E. coli. This inhibition can be relieved by adding lactose or isopropyl-β-D-thiogalactopyranoside (IPTG).
   1879..2591    +  CDS            GFP (fragment): Aequoria victoria green fluorescent protein
>Addgene plasmid #198660 | pEM.F01R | addgene full sequence | sequence record 393199 | Addgene NGS Result
GACCCTGTCAGACCAAGTTTACTCATATATACTTTAGATTGATTTAAAACTTCATTTTTAATTTAAAAGG
ATCTAGGTGAAGATCCTTTTTGATAATCTCATGAACAATAAAACTGTCTGCTTACATAAACAGTAATACA
AGGGGTGTTATGAGCCATATTCAACGGGAAACGTCTTGCTCTAGGCCGCGATTAAATTCCAACATGGATG
CTGATTTATATGGGTATAAATGGGCTCGCGATAATGTCGGGCAATCAGGTGCGACAATCTATCGATTGTA
TGGGAAGCCCGATGCGCCAGAGTTGTTTCTGAAACATGGCAAAGGTAGCGTTGCCAATGATGTTACAGAT
GAGATGGTCAGACTAAACTGGCTGACGGAATTTATGCCTCTTCCGACCATCAAGCATTTTATCCGTACTC
CTGATGATGCATGGTTACTCACCACTGCGATCCCCGGGAAAACAGCATTCCAGGTATTAGAAGAATATCC
TGATTCAGGTGAAAATATTGTTGATGCGCTGGCAGTGTTCCTGCGCCGGTTGCATTCGATTCCTGTTTGT
AATTGTCCTTTTAACAGCGATCGCGTATTTCGACTCGCTCAGGCGCAATCACGAATGAATAACGGTTTGG
TTGATGCGAGTGATTTTGATGACGAGCGTAATGGCTGGCCTGTTGAACAAGTCTGGAAAGAAATGCATAA
ACTTTTGCCATTCTCACCGGATTCAGTCGTCACTCATGGTGATTTCTCACTTGATAACCTTATTTTTGAC
GAGGGGAAATTAATAGGTTGTATTGATGTTGGACGAGTCGGAATCGCAGACCGATACCAGGATCTTGCCA
TCCTATGGAACTGCCTCGGTGAGTTTTCTCCTTCATTACAGAAACGGCTTTTTCAAAAATATGGTATTGA
TAATCCTGATATGAATAAATTGCAGTTTCATTTGATGCTCGATGAGTTTTTCTAAGAATTAATTCATGAC
CAAAATCCCTTAACGTGAGTTTTCGTTCCACTGAGCGTCAGACCCCGTAGAAAAGATCAAAGGATCTTCT
TGAGATCCTTTTTTTCTGCGCGTAATCTGCTGCTTGCAAACAAAAAAACCACCGCTACCAGCGGTGGTTT
GTTTGCCGGATCAAGAGCTACCAACTCTTTTTCCGAAGGTAACTGGCTTCAGCAGAGCGCAGATACCAAA
TACTGTTCTTCTAGTGTAGCCGTAGTTAGGCCACCACTTCAAGAACTCTGTAGCACCGCCTACATACCTC
GCTCTGCTAATCCTGTTACCAGTGGCTGCTGCCAGTGGCGATAAGTCGTGTCTTACCGGGTTGGACTCAA
GACGATAGTTACCGGATAAGGCGCAGCGGTCGGGCTGAACGGGGGGTTCGTGCACACAGCCCAGCTTGGA
GCGAACGACCTACACCGAACTGAGATACCTACAGCGTGAGCTATGAGAAAGCGCCACGCTTCCCGAAGGG
AGAAAGGCGGACAGGTATCCGGTAAGCGGCAGGGTCGGAACAGGAGAGCGCACGAGGGAGCTTCCAGGGG
GAAACGCCTGGTATCTTTATAGTCCTGTCGGGTTTCGCCACCTCTGACTTGAGCGTCGATTTTTGTGATG
CTCGTCAGGGGGGCGGAGCCTATGGAAAAACGCCAGCAACGCGGCCTTTTTACGGTTCCTGGCCTTTTGC
TGGCCTTTTGCTCACATGTTCTTTCCTGCGTTATCCCCTGATTCTGTGGATAACCGTATTACCGCCTTTG
AGTGAGCTGATACCGCTCGCCGCAGCCGAACGACCGAGCGCAGCGAGTCAGTGAGCGAGGAAGCGGAAGA
GCGCCCAATACGCAAACCGCCTCTCCCCGCGCGTTGGCCGATTCTGGTCTCCACCGGTAGTAAAGGAGAA
GAACTTTTCACTGGAGTTGTCCCAATTCTTGTTGAATTAGATGGTGATGTTAATGGGCACAAATTTTCTG
TCAGTGGAGAGGGTGAAGGTGATGCAACATACGGAAAACTTACCCTTAAATTTATTTGCACTACTGGAAA
ACTACCTGTTCCATGGCCAACACTTGTCACTACTTTCACTTATGGTGTTCAATGCTTTTCAAGATACCCA
GATCATATGAAACGGCATGACTTTTTCAAGAGTGCCATGCCCGAAGGTTATGTACAGGAAAGAACTATAT
TTTTCAAAGATGACGGGAACTACAAGACACGTGCTGAAGTCAAGTTTGAAGGTGATACCCTTGTTAATAG
AATCGAGTTAAAAGGTATTGATTTTAAAGAAGATGGAAACATTCTTGGACACAAATTGGAATACAACTAT
AACTCACACAATGTATACATCATGGCAGACAAACAAAAGAATGGAATCAAAGTTAACTTCAAAATTAGAC
ACAACATTGAAGATGGAAGCGTTCAACTAGCAGACCATTATCAACAAAATACTCCAATTGGCGATGGCCC
TGTCCTTTTACCAGACAACCATTACCTGTCCACACAATCTGCCCTTTCGAAAGATCCCAACGAAAAGAGG
GACCACATGGTCCTTCTTGAGTTTGTAACAGCTGCTGGGATTACACATGGCATGGATGAACTATACAAAT
AAATAGAGA
